Addgene plasmid #15846: pMOR34-7-ISH
Depositing lab: Peter Mombaerts. Depositing organization: Rockefeller University. Publication: Differential impact of Lhx2 deficiency on expression of class I and class II odorant receptor genes in mouse. Hirota J, Omura M, Mombaerts P. Mol Cell Neurosci. 2007 Apr . 34(4):679-88. 10.1016/j.mcn.2007.01.014 PubMed 17350283.
Backbone
  Vector backbone: pGEM-T Easy
  Backbone manufacturer: promega
  Backbone size w/o insert (bp): 3015
  Vector type: cloning vector
Growth in bacteria
  Bacterial resistance: Ampicillin, 100 μg/mL
  Growth temperature: 37°C
  Growth strain: DH5alpha
  Copy number: High Copy
Gene/Insert
  Gene/Insert name: MOR34-7 (alt name: Olfr665)
  Species: M. musculus (mouse)
  Insert size (bp): 922
  GenBank ID: NM_146814
  Entrez Gene: Olfr665 (a.k.a. MOR34-7)
  Cloning method: Restriction Enzyme
  Sequencing primers: 5′ M13 reverse, SP6; 3′ M13, T7
Terms and licenses: Academic/Nonprofit Terms; Industry Terms: Not Available to Industry
How to cite: pMOR34-7-ISH was a gift from Peter Mombaerts (Addgene plasmid # 15846 ; http://n2t.net/addgene:15846 ; RRID:Addgene_15846)
