[The description below was written by a language model from this plasmid's Addgene catalogue record.]
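Description:
pMOR34-7-ISH is a bacterial cloning plasmid built on pGEM-T Easy, a small (about 3 kb) high-copy vector propagated in E. coli under ampicillin selection. It carries a 922 bp fragment of the mouse odorant receptor gene MOR34-7, also known as Olfr665. The record lists restriction-enzyme cloning as the method but does not name the sites used, the orientation of the insert, or which part of the transcript the fragment covers. No feature table accompanies the entry, so the arrangement of parts can only be inferred from the backbone.

There is no eukaryotic promoter, tag or reporter recorded, and the plasmid is not an expression vector. In the pGEM-T Easy design, the cloning site is flanked by opposing T7 and SP6 phage RNA polymerase promoters, consistent with the M13 reverse/SP6 and M13/T7 sequencing primers listed for the two ends of the insert. This layout allows in vitro run-off transcription of either strand after linearising the plasmid, yielding antisense or sense RNA from the same template.

The "ISH" suffix in the name, together with the associated study on how Lhx2 deficiency affects expression of class I and class II odorant receptor genes in mouse, suggests that the construct serves as a template for riboprobes used in in situ hybridisation to detect neurons expressing this receptor. The record does not state this purpose explicitly, nor which promoter gives the antisense probe, so orientation should be confirmed by sequencing.
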