>Addgene plasmid #15846 | pMOR34-7-ISH | depositor partial sequence | sequence record 8384 | Author sequence
ATGCCTGGGGTCAATACCTCCAGCCTGACACCAAGATACTTTATTCTCAATGGGATTCCTGGGTTGGAAG
CTGCACACATCTGGATCTCTCTGCCATTCTTCATTATGTACCTCATTGCTGTCACAGGTAACTGTGGACT
TATCTACCTCATCAGTCATGAGGAGGCTCTGCACCGGCCCATGTACTACTTTCTAGCCATGTTGTCTGCT
ACAGATATTTCTGGGTGTAATACAATTGTCCCCAGTATGTTATGCATCTTTTGGTTCAGTGTCAAGGAGA
TTGATTTCAATGCCTGCCTTGTACAGATGTTTTTCATCCACATGTTAACAGGCATGGAGTCTGGTGTGCT
CATGCTTATGGCTCTCGACCGCTATGTGGCTATATGCTATCCATTACGCTATACTACCATACTCACCAAC
ACTATGATTACCAAGATTGGATTGGCAGCACTTGTTAGAAGTGTGTTACTCATGGTCCCTTTTGCTTTCC
TGATCAAGCGTCTTCCATACTGTAGAGGAAACCTCATCCAACATACCTATTGTGATCACATGGCTGTGGC
TAAACTATCCTGTGGCAATATTAAGATTAATGCTATCTATGGTCTTATAATTGCTATATTTATTGGGGGT
TTTGATATATTCTGTATCTCCATGTCTTATGCCATGATTATCCATGCTGTGGTGAAGCTATCTTCGGCAG
ATGCTCGCCATAAAGCCTTCAGTACCTGTACATCACACATATGTGCTATTGTTATTACCTATGTCCCAGC
ATTCTTCAACTTCTTTACTCATCGCTTTGGGAGAACCACTATACCCCATCATATCCACATTATTATAGCC
AACCTGTATCTATTGCTACCTCCCACCTTGAATCCAATTGTATATGGAGTAAAGACCAAGCAGATTCGTG
AAGGTGTGATCA
