>Addgene plasmid #15846 | pMOR34-7-ISH | addgene partial sequence | sequence record 22582 | 15846 with M13F
GCCCGACGTCGCATGCTCCCGGCCGCCATGGCGGCCGCGGGAATTCGATTTGATCACACCTTCACGAATC
TGCTTGGTCTTTACTCCATATACAATTGGATTCAAGGTGGGAGGTAGCAATAGATACAGGTTGGCTATAA
TAATGTGGATATGATGGGGTATAGTGGTTCTCCCAAAGCGATGAGTAAAGAAGTTGAAGAATGCTGGGAC
ATAGGTAATAACAATAGCACATATGTGTGATGTACAGGTACTGAAGGCTTTATGGCGAGCATCTGCCGAA
GATAGCTTCACCACAGCATGGATAATCATGGCATAAGACATGGAGATACAGAATATATCAAAACCCCCAA
TAAATATAGCAATTATAAGACCATAGATAGCATTAATCTTAATATTGCCACAGGATAGTTTAGCCACAGC
CATGTGATCACAATAGGTATGTTGGATGAGGTTTCCTCTACAGTATGGAAGACGCTTGATCAGGAAAGCA
AAAGGGACCATGAGTAACACACTTCTAACAAGTGCTGCCAATCCAATCTTGGTAATCATAGTGTTGGTGA
GTATGGTAGTATAGCGTAATGGATAGCATATAGCCACATAGCGGTCGAGAGCCATAAGCATGAGCACACC
AGACTCCATGCCTGTTAACATGTGGATGAAAAACATCTGTACAAGGCAGGCATTGAAATCAATCTCCTCG
ACACTGAACCAAAAGATGCATAACATACTGGGGACAATTGTATTACACCCAGAAATATCTGTAGC
